>Addgene plasmid #127385 | UAS-u(L)Cas9 | addgene full sequence | sequence record 308956 | Addgene NGS Result
CTAAATTGTAAGCGTTAATATTTTGTTAAAATTCGCGTTAAATTTTTGTTAAATCAGCTCATTTTTTAAC
CAATAGGCCGAAATCGGCAAAATCCCTTATAAATCAAAAGAATAGACCGAGATAGGGT
[37 nt withheld, positions 129-165]
AAAGAACGTGGACTCCAACGTCAAAGG
[49 nt withheld, positions 193-241]
T
[91 nt withheld, positions 243-333]
G
[124 nt withheld, positions 335-458]
CCCATTCGCCATTCAGGCTGCGCAACTGTTGGGAAGGGCGATCGGTGCGGGCCTCTTCGCTATTACGCCA
GCTGGCGAAAGGGGGATGTGCTGCAAGGCGATTAAGTTGGGTAACGCCAGGGTTTTCCCAGTCACGACGT
TGTAAAACGACGGCCAGTGAATTGTAATACGACTCACTATAGGGCGAATTGGGTACGTACCGGGCCCCTA
GTATGTATGTAAGTTAATAAAACCCATTTTTGCGGAAAGTAGATAAAAAAAACATTTTTTTTTTTTACTG
CACTGGATATCATTGAACTTATCTGATCAGTTTTAAATTTACTTCGATCCAAGGGTATTTGATGTACCAG
GTTCTTTCGATTACCTCTCACTCAAAATGACATTCCACTCAAAGTCAGCGCTGTTTGCCTCCTTCTCTGT
CCACAGAAATATCGCCGTCTCTTTCGCCGCTGCGTCCGCTATCTCTTTCGCCACCGTTTGTAGCGTTACG
TAGCGTCAATGTCCGCCTTCAGTTGCATTTTGTCAGCGGTTTCGTGACGAAGCTCCAAGCGGTTTACGCC
ATCAATTAAACACAAAGTGCTGTGCCAAAACTCCTCTCGCTTCTTATTTTTGTTTGTTTTTTGAGTGATT
GGGGTGGTGATTGGTTTTGGGTGGGTAAGCAGGGGAAAGTGTGAAAAATCCCGGCAATGGGCCAAGAGGA
TCAGGAGCTATTAATTCGCGGAGGCAGCAAACACCCATCTGCCGAGCATCTGAACAATGTGAGTAGTACA
TGTGCATACATCTTAAGTTCACTTGATCTATAGGAACTGCGATTGCAACATCAAATTGTCTGCGGCGTGA
GAACTGCGACCCACAAAAATCCCAAACCGCAATTGCACAAACAAATAGTGACACGAAACAGATTATTCTG
GTAGCTGTTCTCGCTATATAAGACAATTTTTGAGATCATATCATGATCAAGACATCTAAAGGCATTCATT
TTCGACTATATTCTTTTTTACAAAAAATATAACAACCAGATATTTTAAGCTGATCCTAGATGCACAAAAA
ATAAATAAAAGTATAAACCTACTTCGTAGGATACTTCGGGGTACTTTTTGTTCTGGGTTAGATGAGCATA
ACGCTTGTAGTTGATATTTGAGATCCCCTATCATTGCAGGGTGACAGCGGAGCGGCTTCGCAGAGCTGCA
TTAACCAGGGCTTCGGGCAGGCCAAAAACTACGGCACGCTCCGGCCACCCAGTCCGCCGGAGGACTCCGG
TTCAGGGAGCGGCCAACTAGCCGAGAACCTCACCTATGCCTGGCACAATATGGACATCTTTGGGGCGGTC
AATCAGCCGGGCTCCGGATGGCGGCAGCTGGTCAACCGGACACGCGGACTATTCTGCAACGAGCGACACA
TACCGGCGCCCAGGAAACATTTGCTCAAGAACGGTGAGTTTCTATTCGCAGTCGGCTGATCTGTGTGAAA
TCTTAATAAAGGGTCCAATTACCAATTTGAAACTCAGTTTGCGGCGTGGCCTATCCGGGCGAACTTTTGG
CCGTGATGGGCAGTTCCGGTGCCGGAAAGACGACCCTGCTGAATGCCCTTGCCTTTCGATCGCCGCAGGG
CATCCAAGTATCGCCATCCGGGATGCGACTGCTCAATGGCCAACCTGTGGACGCCAAGGAGATGCAGGCC
AGGTGCGCCTATGTCCAGCAGGATGACCTCTTTATCGGCTCCCTAACGGCCAGGGAACACCTGATTTTCC
AAGCCATGGTGCGGATGCCACGACATCTGACCTATCGGCAGCGAGTGGCCCGCGTGGATCAGGTGATCCA
GGAGCTTTCGCTCAGCAAATGTCAGCACACGATCATCGGTGTGCCCGGCAGGGTGAAAGGTCTGTCCGGC
GGAGAAAGGAAGCGTCTGGCATTCGCCTCCGAGGCTCTAACCGATCCGCCGCTTCTGATCTGCGATGAGC
CCACCTCCGGACTGGACTCCTTTACCGCCCACAGCGTCGTCCAGGTGCTGAAGAAGCTGTCGCAGAAGGG
CAAGACCGTCATCCTGACCATTCATCAGCCGTCTTCCGAGCTGTTTGAGCTCTTTGACAAGATCCTTCTG
ATGGCCGAGGGCAGGGTAGCTTTCTTGGGCACTCCCAGCGAAGCCGTCGACTTCTTTTCCTAGTGAGTTC
GATGTGTTTATTAAGGGTATCTAGTATTACATAACATCTCAACTCCTATCCAGCGTGGGTGCCCAGTGTC
CTACCAACTACAATCCGGCGGACTTTTACGTACAGGTGTTGGCCGTTGTGCCCGGACGGGAGATCGAGTC
CCGTGATCGGATCGCCAAGATATGCGACAATTTTGCCATTAGCAAAGTAGCCCGGGATATGGAGCAGTTG
TTGGCCACCAAAAATCTGGAGAAGCCACTGGAGCAGCCGGAGAATGGGTACACCTACAAGGCCACCTGGT
TCATGCAGTTCCGGGCGGTCCTGTGGCGATCCTGGCTGTCGGTGCTCAAGGAACCACTCCTCGTAAAAGT
GCGACTTATTCAGACAACGGTGAGTGGTTCCAGTGGAAACAAATGATATAACGCTTACAATTCTTGGAAA
CAAATTCGCTAGATTTTAGATAGAATTGCCTGATTCCACACCCTTCTTAGTTTTTTTCAATGAGATGTAT
AGTTTATAGTTTTGCAGAAGATAAATAAATTTCATTTAACTCGCGAATATTAATGAGATGCGAGTAACAT
TTTAATTTGCAGATGGTTGCCATCTTGATTGGCCTCATCTTTTTGGGCCAACAACTCACGCAAGTGGGTG
TGATGAATATCAACGGAGCCATCTTCCTCTTCCTGACCAACATGACCTTTCAAAACGTCTTTGCCACGAT
AAATGTAAGTCATGTTTAGAATACATTTGCATTTCAATAATTTACTAACTTTCTAATGAATCGATTCGAT
TTAGGTGTTCACCTCAGAGCTGCCAGTTTTTATGAGGGAGGCCCGAAGTCGACTTTATCGCTGTGACACA
TACTTTCTGGGCAAAACGATTGCCGAATTGCCGCTTTTTCTCACAGTGCCACTGGTCTTCACGGCGATTG
CCTATCCGATGATCGGACTGCGGGCCGGAGTGCTGCACTTCTTCAACTGCCTGGCGCTGGTCACTCTGGT
GGCCAATGTGTCAACGTCCTTCGGATATCTAATATCCTGCGCCAGCTCCTCGACCTCGATGGCGCTGTCT
GTGGGTCCGCCGGTTATCATACCATTCCTGCTCTTTGGCGGCTTCTTCTTGAACTCGGGCTCGGTGCCAG
TATACCTCAAATGGTTGTCGTACCTCTCATGGTTCCGTTACGCCAACGAGGGTCTGCTGATTAACCAATG
GGCGGACGTGGAGCCGGGCGAAATTAGCTGCACATCGTCGAACACCACGTGCCCCAGTTCGGGCAAGGTC
ATCCTGGAGACGCTTAACTTCTCCGCCGCCGATCTGCCGCTGGACTACGTGGGTCTGGCCATTCTCATCG
TGAGCTTCCGGGTGCTCGCATATCTGGCTCTAAGACTTCGGGCCCGACGCAAGGAGTAGCCGACATATAT
CCGAAATAACTGCTTGTTTTTTTTTTTTACCATTATTACCATCGTGTTTACTGTTTATTGCCCCCTCAAA
AAGCTAATGTAATTATATTTGTGCCAATAAAAACAAGATATGACCTATAGAATACAAGTATTTCCCCTTC
GAACATCCCCACAAGTAGACTTTGGATTTGTCTTCTAACCAAAAGACTTACACACCTGCATACCTTACAT
CAAAAACTCGTTTATCGCTACATAAAACACCGGGATATATTTTTTATATACATACTTTTCAAATCGCGCG
CCCTCTTCATAATTCACCTCCACCACACCACGTTTCGTAGTTGCTCTTTCGCTGTCTCCCACCCGCTCTC
CGCAACACATTCACCTTTTGTTCGACGACCTTGGAGCGACTGTCGTTAGTTCCGCGCGATTCGGTTCGCT
CAAATGGTTCCGAGTGGTTCATTTCGTCTCAATAGAAATTAGTAATAAATATTTGTATGTACAATTTATT
TGCTCCAATATATTTGTATATATTTCCCTCACAGCTATATTTATTCTAATTTAATATTATGACTTTTTAA
GGTAATTTTTTGTGACCTGTTCGGAGTGATTAGCGTTACAATTTGAACTGAAAGTGACATCCAGTGTTTG
TTCCTTGTGTAGATGCATCTCAAAAAAATGGTGGGCATAATAGTGTTGTTTATATATATCAAAAATAACA
ACTATAATAATAAGAATACATTTAATTTAGAAAATGCTTGGATTTCACTGGAACTAGGCTAGCATAACTT
CGTATAATGTATGCTATACGAAGTTATGCTAGCGGATCCAAGCTTGCATGCCTGCAGGTCGGAGTACTGT
CCTCCGAGCGGAGTACTGTCCTCCGAGCGGAGTACTGTCCTCCGAGCGGAGTACTGTCCTCCGAGCGGAG
TACTGTCCTCCGAGCGGAGACTCTAGCGAGCGCCGGAGTATAAATAGAGGCGCTTCGTCTACGGAGCGAC
AATTCAATTCAAACAAGCAAAGTGAACACGTCGCTAAGCGAAAGCTAAGCAAATAAACAAGCGCAGCTGA
ACAAGCTAAACAATCTGCAGTAAAGTGCAAGTTAAAGTGAATCAATTAAAAGTAACCAGCAACCAAGTAA
ATCAACTGCAACTACTGAAATCTGCCAAGAAGTAATTATTGAATACAAGAAGAGAACTCTGAATAGGGAA
TTGGGAATTCCAACATGGTGAGCAAGGGCGAGGAGCTGTTCACCGGGGTGGTGCCCATCCTGGTCGAGCT
GGACGGCTCTAGCGACGTAAACGGCCACAAGTTCAGCGTGTCCGGCGAGGGCTCTAGCGACGTAAACGGC
CACAAGTTCAGCGTGTCCGGCGAGGGCTCTAGATAATAACATGGACAAGAAGTACTCCATTGGGCTCGAT
ATCGGCACAAACAGCGTCGGCTGGGCCGTCATTACGGACGAGTACAAGGTGCCGAGCAAAAAATTCAAAG
TTCTGGGCAATACCGATCGCCACAGCATAAAGAAGAACCTCATTGGCGCCCTCCTGTTCGACTCCGGGGA
GACGGCCGAAGCCACGCGGCTCAAAAGAACAGCACGGCGCAGATATACCCGCAGAAAGAATCGGATCTGC
TACCTGCAGGAGATCTTTAGTAATGAGATGGCTAAGGTGGATGACTCTTTCTTCCATAGGCTGGAGGAGT
CCTTTTTGGTGGAGGAGGATAAAAAGCACGAGCGCCACCCAATCTTTGGCAATATCGTGGACGAGGTGGC
GTACCATGAAAAGTACCCAACCATATATCATCTGAGGAAGAAGCTTGTAGACAGTACTGATAAGGCTGAC
TTGCGGTTGATCTATCTCGCGCTGGCGCATATGATCAAATTTCGGGGACACTTCCTCATCGAGGGGGACC
TGAACCCAGACAACAGCGATGTCGACAAACTCTTTATCCAACTGGTTCAGACTTACAATCAGCTTTTCGA
AGAGAACCCGATCAACGCATCCGGAGTTGACGCCAAAGCAATCCTGAGCGCTAGGCTGTCCAAATCCCGG
CGGCTCGAAAACCTCATCGCACAGCTCCCTGGGGAGAAGAAGAACGGCCTGTTTGGTAATCTTATCGCCC
TGTCACTCGGGCTGACCCCCAACTTTAAATCTAACTTCGACCTGGCCGAAGATGCCAAGCTTCAACTGAG
CAAAGACACCTACGATGATGATCTCGACAATCTGCTGGCCCAGATCGGCGACCAGTACGCAGACCTTTTT
TTGGCGGCAAAGAACCTGTCAGACGCCATTCTGCTGAGTGATATTCTGCGAGTGAACACGGAGATCACCA
AAGCTCCGCTGAGCGCTAGTATGATCAAGCGCTATGATGAGCACCACCAAGACTTGACTTTGCTGAAGGC
CCTTGTCAGACAGCAACTGCCTGAGAAGTACAAGGAAATTTTCTTCGATCAGTCTAAAAATGGCTACGCC
GGATACATTGACGGCGGAGCAAGCCAGGAGGAATTTTACAAATTTATTAAGCCCATCTTGGAAAAAATGG
ACGGCACCGAGGAGCTGCTGGTAAAGCTTAACAGAGAAGATCTGTTGCGCAAACAGCGCACTTTCGACAA
TGGAAGCATCCCCCACCAGATTCACCTGGGCGAACTGCACGCTATCCTCAGGCGGCAAGAGGATTTCTAC
CCCTTTTTGAAAGATAACAGGGAAAAGATTGAGAAAATCCTCACATTTCGGATACCCTACTATGTAGGCC
CCCTCGCCCGGGGAAATTCCAGATTCGCGTGGATGACTCGCAAATCAGAAGAGACCATCACTCCCTGGAA
CTTCGAGGAAGTCGTGGATAAGGGGGCCTCTGCCCAGTCCTTCATCGAAAGGATGACTAACTTTGATAAA
AATCTGCCTAACGAAAAGGTGCTTCCTAAACACTCTCTGCTGTACGAGTACTTCACAGTTTATAACGAGC
TCACCAAGGTCAAATACGTCACAGAAGGGATGAGAAAGCCAGCATTCCTGTCTGGAGAGCAGAAGAAAGC
TATCGTGGACCTCCTCTTCAAGACGAACCGGAAAGTTACCGTGAAACAGCTCAAAGAAGACTATTTCAAA
AAGATTGAATGTTTCGACTCTGTTGAAATCAGCGGAGTGGAGGATCGCTTCAACGCATCCCTGGGAACGT
ATCACGATCTCCTGAAAATCATTAAAGACAAGGACTTCCTGGACAATGAGGAGAACGAGGACATTCTTGA
GGACATTGTCCTCACCCTTACGTTGTTTGAAGATAGGGAGATGATTGAAGAACGCTTGAAAACTTACGCT
CATCTCTTCGACGACAAAGTCATGAAACAGCTCAAGAGGCGCCGATATACAGGATGGGGGCGGCTGTCAA
GAAAACTGATCAATGGGATCCGAGACAAGCAGAGTGGAAAGACAATCCTGGATTTTCTTAAGTCCGATGG
ATTTGCCAACCGGAACTTCATGCAGTTGATCCATGATGACTCTCTCACCTTTAAGGAGGACATCCAGAAA
GCACAAGTTTCTGGCCAGGGGGACAGTCTTCACGAGCACATCGCTAATCTTGCAGGTAGCCCAGCTATCA
AAAAGGGAATACTGCAGACCGTTAAGGTCGTGGATGAACTCGTCAAAGTAATGGGAAGGCATAAGCCCGA
GAATATCGTTATCGAGATGGCCCGAGAGAACCAAACTACCCAGAAGGGACAGAAGAACAGTAGGGAAAGG
ATGAAGAGGATTGAAGAGGGTATAAAAGAACTGGGGTCCCAAATCCTTAAGGAACACCCAGTTGAAAACA
CCCAGCTTCAGAATGAGAAGCTCTACCTGTACTACCTGCAGAACGGCAGGGACATGTACGTGGATCAGGA
ACTGGACATCAATCGGCTCTCCGACTACGACGTGGATCATATCGTGCCCCAGTCTTTTCTCAAAGATGAT
TCTATTGATAATAAAGTGTTGACAAGATCCGATAAAAATAGAGGGAAGAGTGATAACGTCCCCTCAGAAG
AAGTTGTCAAGAAAATGAAAAATTATTGGCGGCAGCTGCTGAACGCCAAACTGATCACACAACGGAAGTT
CGATAATCTGACTAAGGCTGAACGAGGTGGCCTGTCTGAGTTGGATAAAGCCGGCTTCATCAAAAGGCAG
CTTGTTGAGACACGCCAGATCACCAAGCACGTGGCCCAAATTCTCGATTCACGCATGAACACCAAGTACG
ATGAAAATGACAAACTGATTCGAGAGGTGAAAGTTATTACTCTGAAGTCTAAGCTGGTCTCAGATTTCAG
AAAGGACTTTCAGTTTTATAAGGTGAGAGAGATCAACAATTACCACCATGCGCATGATGCCTACCTGAAT
GCAGTGGTAGGCACTGCACTTATCAAAAAATATCCCAAGCTTGAATCTGAATTTGTTTACGGAGACTATA
AAGTGTACGATGTTAGGAAAATGATCGCAAAGTCTGAGCAGGAAATAGGCAAGGCCACCGCTAAGTACTT
CTTTTACAGCAATATTATGAATTTTTTCAAGACCGAGATTACACTGGCCAATGGAGAGATTCGGAAGCGA
CCACTTATCGAAACAAACGGAGAAACAGGAGAAATCGTGTGGGACAAGGGTAGGGATTTCGCGACAGTCC
GGAAGGTCCTGTCCATGCCGCAGGTGAACATCGTTAAAAAGACCGAAGTACAGACCGGAGGCTTCTCCAA
GGAAAGTATCCTCCCGAAAAGGAACAGCGACAAGCTGATCGCACGCAAAAAAGATTGGGACCCCAAGAAA
TACGGCGGATTCGATTCTCCTACAGTCGCTTACAGTGTACTGGTTGTGGCCAAAGTGGAGAAAGGGAAGT
CTAAAAAACTCAAAAGCGTCAAGGAACTGCTGGGCATCACAATCATGGAGCGATCAAGCTTCGAAAAAAA
CCCCATCGACTTTCTCGAGGCGAAAGGATATAAAGAGGTCAAAAAAGACCTCATCATTAAGCTTCCCAAG
TACTCTCTCTTTGAGCTTGAAAACGGCCGGAAACGAATGCTCGCTAGTGCGGGCGAGCTGCAGAAAGGTA
ACGAGCTGGCACTGCCCTCTAAATACGTTAATTTCTTGTATCTGGCCAGCCACTATGAAAAGCTCAAAGG
GTCTCCCGAAGATAATGAGCAGAAGCAGCTGTTCGTGGAACAACACAAACACTACCTTGATGAGATCATC
GAGCAAATAAGCGAATTCTCCAAAAGAGTGATCCTCGCCGACGCTAACCTCGATAAGGTGCTTTCTGCTT
ACAATAAGCACAGGGATAAGCCCATCAGGGAGCAGGCAGAAAACATTATCCACTTGTTTACTCTGACCAA
CTTGGGCGCGCCTGCAGCCTTCAAGTACTTCGACACCACCATAGACAGAAAGCGGTACACCTCTACAAAG
GAGGTCCTGGACGCCACACTGATTCATCAGTCAATTACGGGGCTCTATGAAACAAGAATCGACCTCTCTC
AGCTCGGTGGAGACAGCAGGGCTGACCCCAAGAAGAAGAGGAAGGTGTGAGCTAGCGGATCTTTGTGAAG
GAACCTTACTTCTGTGGTGTGACATAATTGGACAAACTACCTACAGAGATTTAAAGCTCTAAGGTAAATA
TAAAATTTTTAAGTGTATAATGTGTTAAACTACTGATTCTAATTGTTTGTGTATTTTAGATTCCAACCTA
TGGAACTGATGAATGGGAGCAGTGGTGGAATGCCTTTAATGAGGAAAACCTGTTTTGCTCAGAAGAAATG
CCATCTAGTGATGATGAGGCTACTGCTGACTCTCAACATTCTACTCCTCCAAAAAAGAAGAGAAAGGTAG
AAGACCCCAAGGACTTTCCTTCAGAATTGCTAAGTTTTTTGAGTCATGCTGTGTTTAGTAATAGAACTCT
TGCTTGCTTTGCTATTTACACCACAAAGGAAAAAGCTGCACTGCTATACAAGAAAATTATGGAAAAATAT
TTGATGTATAGTGCCTTGACTAGAGATCATAATCAGCCATACCACATTTGTAGAGGTTTTACTTGCTTTA
AAAAACCTCCCACACCTCCCCCTGAACCTGAAACATAAAATGAATGCAATTGTTGTTGTTAACTTGTTTA
TTGCAGCTTATAATGGTTACAAATAAAGCAATAGCATCACAAATTTCACAAATAAAGCATTTTTTTCACT
GCATTCTAGTTGTGGTTTGTCCAAACTCATCAATGTATCTTATCATGTCTGGATCCACTAGTGTCGACGA
TGTAGGTCACGGTCTCGAAGCCGCGGTGCGGGTGCCAGGGCGTGCCCTTGGGCTCCCCGGGCGCGTACTC
CACCTCACCCATCTGGTCCATCATGATGAACGGGTCGAGGTGGCGGTAGTTGATCCCGGCGAACGCGCGG
CGCACCGGGAAGCCCTCGCCCTCGAAACCGCTGGGCGCGGTGGTCACGGTGAGCACGGGACGTGCGACGG
CGTCGGCGGGTGCGGATACGCGGGGCAGCGTCAGCGGGTTCTCGACGGTCACGGCGGGCATGTCGACACT
AGTTCTAGCCAGCTTTTGTTCCCTTTAGTGAGGGTTAATTTCGAGCTTGGCGTAATCATGGTCATAGCTG
TTTCCTGTGTGAAATTGTTATCCGCTCACAATTCCACACAACATACGAGCCGGAAGCATAAAGTGTAAAG
CCTGGGGTGCCTAATGAGTGAGCTAACTCACATTAATTGCGTTGCGCTCACTGCCCGCTTTCCAGTCGGG
AAACCTGTCGTGCCAGCTGCATTAATGAATCGGCCAACGCGCGGGGAGAGGCGGTTTGCGTATTGGGCGC
TCTTCCGCTTCCTCGCTCACTGACTCGCTGCGCTCGGTCGTTCGGCTGCGGCGAGCGGTATCAGCTCACT
CAAAGGCGGTAATACGGTTATCCACAGAATCAGGGGATAACGCAGGAAAGAACATGTGAGCAAAAGGCCA
GCAAAAGGCCAGGAACCGTAAAAAGGCCGCGTTGCTGGCGTTTTTCCATAGGCTCCGCCCCCCTGACGAG
CATCACAAAAATCGACGCTCAAGTCAGAGGTGGCGAAACCCGACAGGACTATAAAGATACCAGGCGTTTC
CCCCTGGAAGCTCCCTCGTGCGCTCTCCTGTTCCGACCCTGCCGCTTACCGGATACCTGTCCGCCTTTCT
CCCTTCGGGAAGCGTGGCGCTTTCTCATAGCTCACGCTGTAGGTATCTCAGTTCGGTGTAGGTCGTTCGC
TCCAAGCTGGGCTGTGTGCACGAACCCCCCGTTCAGCCCGACCGCTGCGCCTTATCCGGTAACTATCGTC
TTGAGTCCAACCCGGTAAGACACGACTTATCGCCACTGGCAGCAGCCACTGGTAACAGGATTAGCAGAGC
GAGGTATGTAGGCGGTGCTACAGAGTTCTTGAAGTGGTGGCCTAACTACGGCTACACTAGAAGAACAGTA
TTTGGTATCTGCGCTCTGCTGAAGCCAGTTACCTTCGGAAAAAGAGTTGGTAGCTCTTGATCCGGCAAAC
AAACCACCGCTGGTAGCGGTGGTTTTTTTGTTTGCAAGCAGCAGATTACGCGCAGAAAAAAAGGATCTCA
AGAAGATCCTTTGATCTTTTCTACGGGGTCTGACGCTCAGTGGAACGAAAACTCACGTTAAGGGATTTTG
GTCATGAGATTATCAAAAAGGATCTTCACCTAGATCCTTTTAAATTAAAAATGAAGTTTTAAATCAATCT
AAAGTATATATGAGTAAACTTGGTCTGACAGTTACCAATGCTTAATCAGTGAGGCACCTATCTCAGCGAT
CTGTCTATTTCGTTCATCCATAGTTGCCTGACTCCCCGTCGTGTAGATAACTACGATACGGGAGGGCTTA
CCATCTGGCCCCAGTGCTGCAATGATACCGCGAGACCCACGCTCACCGGCTCCAGATTTATCAGCAATAA
ACCAGCCAGCCGGAAGGGCCGAGCGCAGAAGTGGTCCTGCAACTTTATCCGCCTCCATCCAGTCTATTAA
TTGTTGCCGGGAAGCTAGAGTAAGTAGTTCGCCAGTTAATAGTTTGCGCAACGTTGTTGCCATTGCTACA
GGCATCGTGGTGTCACGCTCGTCGTTTGGTATGGCTTCATTCAGCTCCGGTTCCCAACGATCAAGGCGAG
TTACATGATCCCCCATGTTGTGCAAAAAAGCGGTTAGCTCCTTCGGTCCTCCGATCGTTGTCAGAAGTAA
GTTGGCCGCAGTGTTATCACTCATGGTTATGGCAGCACTGCATAATTCTCTTACTGTCATGCCATCCGTA
AGATGCTTTTCTGTGACTGGTGAGTACTCAACCAAGTCATTCTGAGAATAGTGTATGCGGCGACCGAGTT
GCTCTTGCCCGGCGTCAATACGGGATAATACCGCGCCACATAGCAGAACTTTAAAAGTGCTCATCATTGG
AAAACGTTCTTCGGGGCGAAAACTCTCAAGGATCTTACCGCTGTTGAGATCCAGTTCGATGTAACCCACT
CGTGCACCCAACTGATCTTCAGCATCTTTTACTTTCACCAGCGTTTCTGGGTGAGCAAAAACAGGAAGGC
AAAATGCCGCAAAAAAGGGAATAAGGGCGACACGGAAATGTTGAATACTCATACTCTTCCTTTTTCAATA
TTATTGAAGCATTTATCAGGGTTATTGTCTCATGAGCGGATACATATTTGAATGTATTTAGAAAAATAAA
CAAATAGGGGTTCCGCGCACATTTCCCCGAAAAGTGCCAC
Features (pLannotate 1.2.2; 26 found; start..end, strand, type, name):
     30..458     -  rep_origin     f1 ori (sequence partly withheld): f1 bacteriophage origin of replication; arrow indicates direction of (+) strand synthesis
    463..620     -  CDS            lacZα (fragment): LacZα fragment of β-galactosidase; lacZ fragment
    623..641     +  promoter       T7 promoter: promoter for bacteriophage T7 RNA polymerase
    666..4785    +  gene           mini-white: white; This modified version of the white gene lacks part of the first intron.
   4792..4825    -  protein_bind   loxP: Cre-mediated recombination occurs in the 8-bp core sequence (GCATACAT). Cre recombinase
   4838..4859    -  misc_feature   MCS (fragment): pUC18/19 multiple cloning site
   4858..4952    +  protein_bind   5X UAS: five tandem copies of the "ScaI site" 17-mer CGGAGTACTGTCCTCCG, an upstream activating sequence (UAS) that efficiently binds yeast Gal4 (Webster et al., 1988; Pfeiffer et al., 2010) GAL4
   4971..5209    +  promoter       hsp70 promoter: Drosophila melanogaster hsp70Bb promoter
   5215..5337    +  CDS            cEGFP (fragment): cEGFP is a basic (constitutively fluorescent) green fluorescent protein published in 2008, derived from Aequorea victoria.
   5345..5385    +  CDS            VN155(I152L) (fragment): improved N-terminal fragment of mVenus for use in bimolecular fluorescence complementation (BiFC) (Kodama and Hu, 2010)
   5399..9502    +  CDS            cas9: CAS9_STRP1 - Also known as csn1 From Streptococcus pyogenes serotype M1.
   9546..9620    +  CDS            small t antigen (fragment): SV40 (simian virus 40) small t antigen
   9622..9687    +  intron         small t intron: SV40 (simian virus 40) small t antigen intron
   9817..9837    +  CDS            SV40 NLS: nuclear localization signal of SV40 (simian virus 40) large T antigen
   9844..9978    +  CDS            LT_POVHA (fragment): Protein inferred from homology: Swiss-Prot protein existence level 3. Isoform large T antigen is a key early protein essential for both driving viral replication and inducing cellular transformation. Plays a role in viral genome replication by driving entry of quiescent cells into the cell cycle and by autoregulating the synthesis of viral early mRNA. Displays highly oncogenic activities by corrupting the host cellular checkpoint mechanisms that guard cell division and the transcription, replication, and repair of DNA. Participates in the modulation of cellular gene expression preceeding viral
  10003..10086   +  CDS            large T antigen (fragment): large T antigen from SV40 (simian virus 40)
  10109..10243   +  polyA_signal   SV40 poly(A) signal: SV40 polyadenylation signal
  10272..10341   +  protein_bind   attB: attB site for the φC31 integrase (Groth et al., 2000) phage φC31 integrase
  10560..10578   -  promoter       T3 promoter: promoter for bacteriophage T3 RNA polymerase
  10621..10643   -  protein_bind   lac operator (fragment): The lac repressor binds to the lac operator to inhibit transcription in E. coli. This inhibition can be relieved by adding lactose or isopropyl-β-D-thiogalactopyranoside (IPTG). lac repressor encoded by lacI
  10647..10677   -  promoter       lac promoter: promoter for the E. coli lac operon
  10692..10713   -  protein_bind   CAP binding site: CAP binding activates transcription in the presence of cAMP. E. coli catabolite activator protein
  10726..10818   -  CDS            lacI (fragment): lac repressor; lacI; The lac repressor binds to the lac operator to inhibit transcription in E. coli. This inhibition can be relieved by adding lactose or isopropyl-β-D-thiogalactopyranoside (IPTG).
  11001..11589   -  rep_origin     ori: high-copy-number ColE1/pMB1/pBR322/pUC origin of replication
  11760..12620   -  CDS            AmpR: β-lactamase; bla; confers resistance to ampicillin, carbenicillin, and related antibiotics
  12621..12725   -  promoter       AmpR promoter: bla
