[The description below was written by a language model from this plasmid's Addgene catalogue record and pLannotate feature annotations shown in this document.]
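Description:
UAS-u(L)Cas9 is a Drosophila transgenesis and expression plasmid built on the pUASTattB backbone, designed to express Streptococcus pyogenes Cas9 at a low level under Gal4 control. In bacteria it is maintained through a high-copy ColE1/pUC-type origin and selected with ampicillin via the β-lactamase gene. An f1 origin and remnants of a lacZα/lac promoter cloning region flanked by T7 and T3 promoters are also present. For fly work, the plasmid carries a φC31 attB site, which allows integrase-mediated insertion into a genomic attP landing site, and the mini-white gene, which serves as an eye-colour marker for identifying transformants. A single loxP site lies next to mini-white.

The expression cassette consists of five tandem Gal4-binding UAS repeats followed by the Drosophila hsp70 minimal promoter, so transcription depends on a tissue-specific Gal4 driver. Between the promoter and the Cas9 coding sequence, the annotation detects short fragments matching GFP-family proteins (EGFP/Venus). These most likely correspond to the upstream open reading frame named in the insert, uORF(L)-Cas9. An upstream ORF of this kind captures scanning ribosomes and reduces translation initiation at the downstream Cas9 start, which fits the stated purpose of low-level expression. The record does not define what "L" denotes. The cassette ends with the SV40 small t intron and SV40 polyadenylation signal typical of pUAST vectors, and the SV40 T-antigen fragments and NLS annotated there appear to be part of this 3′ region. The construct belongs to a toolkit for tissue-specific CRISPR mutagenesis in flies, where it would be combined with Gal4 drivers and guide RNA transgenes. The sequenced record is slightly longer than the catalogued size.
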