Addgene plasmid #127385: UAS-u(L)Cas9
Purpose: Expresses Cas9 at low level
Depositing lab: Michael Boutros. Depositing organization: Deutsches Krebsforschungszentrum (DKFZ). Publication: A large-scale resource for tissue-specific CRISPR mutagenesis in Drosophila. Port F, Strein C, Stricker M, Rauscher B, Heigwer F, Zhou J, Beyersdorffer C, Frei J, Hess A, Kern K, Lange L, Langner N, Malamud R, Pavlovic B, Radecke K, Schmitt L, Voos L, Valentini E, Boutros M. Elife. 2020 Feb 13;9. pii: 53865. doi: 10.7554/eLife.53865. PubMed 32053108.
Backbone
  Vector backbone: pUASTattB
  Backbone manufacturer: Johannes Bischof and Konrad Basler
  Total vector size (bp): 12600
  Vector type: Insect Expression, CRISPR
Growth in bacteria
  Bacterial resistance: Ampicillin, 100 μg/mL
  Growth temperature: 37°C
  Growth strain: DH5alpha
  Copy number: Unknown
Gene/Insert
  Gene/Insert name: uORF(L)-Cas9
Terms and licenses: Academic/Nonprofit Terms; Industry Terms: Not Available to Industry
How to cite: UAS-u(L)Cas9 was a gift from Michael Boutros (Addgene plasmid # 127385 ; http://n2t.net/addgene:127385 ; RRID:Addgene_127385)
